>Addgene plasmid #57326 | mKikGR-H2B-6 | depositor partial sequence | sequence record 88457 | insert sequence
GACGTCAGATCCGCTAGCGCTACCGGACTCAGATCTCGAGCTCAAGCTTCGAATTCTGCAGTCGACGGTA
CCGCCACCATGCCAGAGCCAGCGAAGTCTGCTCCCGCCCCGAAAAAGGGCTCCAAGAAGGCGGTGACTAA
GGCGCAGAAGAAAGGCGGCAAGAAGCGCAAGCGCAGCCGCAAGGAGAGCTATTCCATCTATGTGTACAAG
GTTCTGAAGCAGGTCCACCCTGACACCGGCATTTCGTCCAAGGCCATGGGCATCATGAATTCGTTTGTGA
ACGACATTTTCGAGCGCATCGCAGGTGAGGCTTCCCGCCTGGCGCATTACAACAAGCGCTCGACCATCAC
CTCCAGGGAGATCCAGACGGCCGTGCGCCTGCTGCTGCCTGGGGAGTTGGCCAAGCACGCCGTGTCCGAG
GGTACTAAGGCCATCACCAAGTACACCAGCGCTAAGGATCCACCGGTCGCCACCATGGTGAGTGTGATTA
CATCAGAAATGAAGATCGAGCTGCGTATGGAAGGCTCTGTAAACGGGCACAAGTTCGTGATTACAGGGAA
AGGAAGTGGCAGACCTTACGAGGGAACACAGACTGTGGACCTGACAGTCATAGAGGGCGGACCTCTTCCT
TTTGCTTTCGATATCCTGACAACAGCATTCCATTACGGCAACCGGGTATTTGTCGAATACCCAGAAGAAA
TAGTAGACTACTTCAAGCAGTTGTTTCCTGAGGGTTATTCTTGGGAACGAAGCATGAGTTACGAAGACGG
GGGAATTTGCCTCGCCACAAACAATATAACGATGAAGAAAGACGGCAGCAACACTTTTGTCAATGAAATT
CGATTTGATGGTACAAACTTTCCTGCCAATGGTCCAGTTATGCAGAGGAAGACCGTCAAATGGGAGCCAT
CCACTGAGAAAATGTATGTGCGTGATGGAGTGCTGAAGGGTGATGTTGAAATGGCTCTGTTGCTTGAAGG
AGGTGGCCATTACCGATGTGACTTCAGAACTACTTACAAAGCAAAGAAGGTTGTCCAGTTGCCAGACTAT
CACTACGTGGATCATCAAATGGAGATAACAAGCCATGACAAGGATTACAACAAGGTTAAGGCGTATGAAC
ATGCTAAGGCTTATTCCGGGACCTACAGGGGCGCCAAGTATGAATTTGAAGCCTAAGCGGCCGCGACTCT
AGATCATAATCAGCCATACCACATTGAG
