>Addgene plasmid #57326 | mKikGR-H2B-6 | addgene partial sequence | sequence record 106334 | CMV-F 5'-CGCAAATGGGCGGTAGGCGTG-3'
AGCAGAGCTGGTTTAGTGAACCGTCAGATCCGCTAGCGCTACCGGACTCAGATCTCGAGCTCAAGCTTCG
AATTCTGCAGTCGACGGTACCGCCACCATGCCAGAGCCAGCGAAGTCTGCTCCCGCCCCGAAAAAGGGCT
CCAAGAAGGCGGTGACTAAGGCGCAGAAGAAAGGCGGCAAGAAGCGCAAGCGCAGCCGCAAGGAGAGCTA
TTCCATCTATGTGTACAAGGTTCTGAAGCAGGTCCACCCTGACACCGGCATTTCGTCCAAGGCCATGGGC
ATCATGAATTCGTTTGTGAACGACATTTTCGAGCGCATCGCAGGTGAGGCTTCCCGCCTGGCGCATTACA
ACAAGCGCTCGACCATCACCTCCAGGGAGATCCAGACGGCCGTGCGCCTGCTGCTGCCTGGGGAGTTGGC
CAAGCACGCCGTGTCCGAGGGTACTAAGGCCATCACCAAGTACACCAGCGCTAAGGATCCACCGGTCGCC
ACCATGGTGAGTGTGATTACATCAGAAATGAAGATCGAGCTGCGTATGGAAGGCTCTGTAAACGGGCACA
AGTTCGTGATTACAGGGAAAGGAAGTGGCAGACCTTACGAGGGAACACAGACTGTGGACCTGACAGTCAT
AGAGGGCGGACCTCTTCCTTTTGCTTTCGATATCCTGACAACAGCATTCCATTACGGCAACCGGGTATTT
GTCGAATACCCAGAAGAAATAGTAGACTACTTCAAGCAGTTGTTTCCTGAGGGTTATTCTTGGGAACGAA
GCATGAGTTACGAAGACGGGGGAATTTGCCTCGCCACAAACAATATAACGATGAAGAAAGACGGCAGCAA
CACTTTTGTCAATGAAATTCGATTTGATGGTACAAACTTTCCTGCCAATGG
