[The description below was written by a language model from this plasmid's Addgene catalogue record.]
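Description:
mKikGR-H2B-6 is a mammalian expression plasmid that produces human histone H2B fused to the photoconvertible fluorescent protein mKikGR, giving a chromatin and nucleus-localized fluorescent marker. It is built on an mKikGR vector backbone recorded as about 4.75 kb without the insert. The plasmid is maintained at high copy in E. coli under kanamycin selection. A neomycin resistance marker allows G418 selection of transfected mammalian cells, so stable lines can be derived as well as transient expressers. The record does not list the origin of replication or the promoters driving the resistance markers, and no feature table is provided. The use of an SV40 polyA reverse sequencing primer suggests that the expression cassette ends in an SV40 polyadenylation signal.

The insert is human H2B (the H2BC11/HIST1H2BJ gene), expressed from the CMV immediate-early promoter for strong constitutive transcription in most mammalian cell types. The cloned H2B carries two recorded substitutions relative to the reference, D26G and V119I. The record does not say which terminus of H2B carries the fluorescent protein, nor does it describe the linker, although the "6" in the name may refer to a linker length. mKikGR is a monomeric green-to-red photoconvertible protein, and the two recorded spectral states match this: excitation/emission of 507/517 nm before conversion and 583/593 nm after. Because H2B is incorporated into nucleosomes, the fusion labels chromatin throughout the cell cycle. Typical uses include live-cell imaging of nuclei and mitotic chromosomes, optical highlighting and tracking of selected nuclei or chromatin regions after photoconversion, and localization-based super-resolution imaging.
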