Addgene plasmid #57326: mKikGR-H2B-6
Purpose: Localization: Nucleus/Histones, Excitation: 507 / 583, Emission: 517 / 593
Depositing lab: Michael Davidson. Depositing organization: Florida State University, Tallahassee.
Backbone
  Vector backbone: mKikGR
  Backbone size w/o insert (bp): 4750
  Vector type: Mammalian Expression
  Selectable markers: Neomycin (select with G418)
Growth in bacteria
  Bacterial resistance: Kanamycin, 50 μg/mL
  Growth temperature: 37°C
  Growth strain: DH5alpha
  Copy number: High Copy
Gene/Insert
  Gene/Insert name: H2B (alt names: Human Histone H2B; NM_021058.3)
  Species: H. sapiens (human)
  Mutation: D26G and V119I in H2B
  Entrez Gene: H2BC11 (a.k.a. H2B/r, H2BFR, H2BJ, HIST1H2BJ)
  Promoter: CMV
  Tag / fusion protein: mKikGR
  Cloning method: Unknown
  Sequencing primers: 5′ CMV-F; 3′ SV40pA-R
Terms and licenses: Academic/Nonprofit Terms; Industry Terms
Depositor comments: . Excitation = 507 / 583; Emission = 517 / 593
How to cite: mKikGR-H2B-6 was a gift from Michael Davidson (Addgene plasmid # 57326 ; http://n2t.net/addgene:57326 ; RRID:Addgene_57326)
